>Addgene plasmid #128599 | pIIS18-SapI | addgene full sequence | sequence record 273345 | Addgene NGS Result
GAGCAGACAAGCCCGTCAGGGCGCGTCAGCGGGTGTTGGCGGGTGTCGGGGCTGGCTTAACTATGCGGCA
TCAGAGCAGATTGTACTGAGAGTGCACCATATGCGGTGTGAAATACCGCACAGATGCGTAAGGAGAAAAT
ACCGCATCAGGCGCCATTCGCCATTCAGGCTGCGCAACTGTTGGGAAGGGCGATCGGTGCGGGCCTCTTC
GCTATTACGCCAGCTGGCGAAAGGGGGATGTGCTGCAAGGCGATTAAGTTGGGTAACGCCAGGGTTTTCC
CAGTCACGACGTTGTAAAACGACGGCCAGTGCCAAGCTTGCATGCCTGCAGGCTCTTCGCGAAGAGCGAG
GATCCCCGGGTACCGAGCTCGAATTCGTAATCATGGTCATAGCTGTTTCCTGTGTGAAATTGTTATCCGC
TCACAATTCCACACAACATACGAGCCGGAAGCATAAAGTGTAAAGCCTGGGGTGCCTAATGAGTGAGCTA
ACTCACATTAATTGCGTTGCGCTCACTGCCCGCTTTCCAGTCGGGAAACCTGTCGTGCCAGCTGCATTAA
TGAATCGGCCAACGCGCGGGGAGAGGCGGTTTGCGTATTGGGCGCTATTCCGCTTCCTCGCTCACTGACT
CGCTGCGCTCGGTCGTTCGGCTGCGGCGAGCGGTATCAGCTCACTCAAAGGCGGTAATACGGTTATCCAC
AGAATCAGGGGATAACGCAGGAAAGAACATGTGAGCAAAAGGCCAGCAAAAGGCCAGGAACCGTAAAAAG
GCCGCGTTGCTGGCGTTTTTCCATAGGCTCCGCCCCCCTGACGAGCATCACAAAAATCGACGCTCAAGTC
AGAGGTGGCGAAACCCGACAGGACTATAAAGATACCAGGCGTTTCCCCCTGGAAGCTCCCTCGTGCGCTC
TCCTGTTCCGACCCTGCCGCTTACCGGATACCTGTCCGCCTTTCTCCCTTCGGGAAGCGTGGCGCTTTCT
CATAGCTCACGCTGTAGGTATCTCAGTTCGGTGTAGGTCGTTCGCTCCAAGCTGGGCTGTGTGCACGAAC
CCCCCGTTCAGCCCGACCGCTGCGCCTTATCCGGTAACTATCGTCTTGAGTCCAACCCGGTAAGACACGA
CTTATCGCCACTGGCAGCAGCCACTGGTAACAGGATTAGCAGAGCGAGGTATGTAGGCGGTGCTACAGAG
TTCTTGAAGTGGTGGCCTAACTACGGCTACACTAGAAGAACAGTATTTGGTATCTGCGCTCTGCTGAAGC
CAGTTACCTTCGGAAAAAGAGTTGGTAGCTCTTGATCCGGCAAACAAACCACCGCTGGTAGCGGTGGTTT
TTTTGTTTGCAAGCAGCAGATTACGCGCAGAAAAAAAGGATCTCAAGAAGATCCTTTGATCTTTTCTACG
GGGTCTGACGCTCAGTGGAACGAAAACTCACGTTAAGGGATTTTGGTCATGAGATTATCAAAAAGGATCT
TCACCTAGATCCTTTTAAATTAAAAATGAAGTTTTAAATCAATCTAAAGTATATATGAGTAAACTTGGTC
TGACAGTTACCAATGCTTAATCAGTGAGGCACCTATCTCAGCGATCTGTCTATTTCGTTCATCCATAGTT
GCCTGACTCCCCGTCGTGTAGATAACTACGATACGGGAGGGCTTACCATCTGGCCCCAGTGCTGCAATGA
TACCGCGAGAGCCACGCTCACCGGCTCCAGATTTATCAGCAATAAACCAGCCAGCCGGAAGGGCCGAGCG
CAGAAGTGGTCCTGCAACTTTATCCGCCTCCATCCAGTCTATTAATTGTTGCCGGGAAGCTAGAGTAAGT
AGTTCGCCAGTTAATAGTTTGCGCAACGTTGTTGCCATTGCTACAGGCATCGTGGTGTCACGCTCGTCGT
TTGGTATGGCTTCATTCAGCTCCGGTTCCCAACGATCAAGGCGAGTTACATGATCCCCCATGTTGTGCAA
AAAAGCGGTTAGCTCCTTCGGTCCTCCGATCGTTGTCAGAAGTAAGTTGGCCGCAGTGTTATCACTCATG
GTTATGGCAGCACTGCATAATTCTCTTACTGTCATGCCATCCGTAAGATGCTTTTCTGTGACTGGTGAGT
ACTCAACCAAGTCATTCTGAGAATAGTGTATGCGGCGACCGAGTTGCTCTTGCCCGGCGTCAATACGGGA
TAATACCGCGCCACATAGCAGAACTTTAAAAGTGCTCATCATTGGAAAACGTTCTTCGGGGCGAAAACTC
TCAAGGATCTTACCGCTGTTGAGATCCAGTTCGATGTAACCCACTCGTGCACCCAACTGATCTTCAGCAT
CTTTTACTTTCACCAGCGTTTCTGGGTGAGCAAAAACAGGAAGGCAAAATGCCGCAAAAAAGGGAATAAG
GGCGACACGGAAATGTTGAATACTCATACTCTTCCTTTTTCAATATTATTGAAGCATTTATCAGGGTTAT
TGTCTCATGAGCGGATACATATTTGAATGTATTTAGAAAAATAAACAAATAGGGGTTCCGCGCACATTTC
CCCGAAAAGTGCCACCTGACGTCTAAGAAACCATTA
Features (pLannotate 1.2.2; 11 found; start..end, strand, type, name):
     52..151     +  misc_feature   bom (fragment): basis of mobility region from pBR322
    157..311     -  CDS            lacZα (fragment): LacZα fragment of β-galactosidase; lacZ fragment
    314..332     -  misc_feature   MCS (fragment): pUC18/19 multiple cloning site
    348..376     -  misc_feature   MCS (fragment): pUC18/19 multiple cloning site
    410..426     -  protein_bind   lac operator: The lac repressor binds to the lac operator to inhibit transcription in E. coli. This inhibition can be relieved by adding lactose or isopropyl-β-D-thiogalactopyranoside (IPTG). lac repressor encoded by lacI
    434..464     -  promoter       lac promoter: promoter for the E. coli lac operon
    479..500     -  protein_bind   CAP binding site: CAP binding activates transcription in the presence of cAMP. E. coli catabolite activator protein
    513..605     -  CDS            lacI (fragment): lac repressor; lacI; The lac repressor binds to the lac operator to inhibit transcription in E. coli. This inhibition can be relieved by adding lactose or isopropyl-β-D-thiogalactopyranoside (IPTG).
    788..1376    -  rep_origin     ori: high-copy-number ColE1/pMB1/pBR322/pUC origin of replication
   1547..2407    -  CDS            AmpR: β-lactamase; bla; confers resistance to ampicillin, carbenicillin, and related antibiotics
   2408..2512    -  promoter       AmpR promoter: bla
