[The description below was written by a language model from this plasmid's Addgene catalogue record and pLannotate feature annotations shown in this document.]
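Description:
pIIS18-SapI is a small (2,556 bp) empty entry vector for Escherichia coli, built on a pUC18 backbone and intended for Golden Gate and other seamless cloning methods that rely on Type IIS restriction enzymes. It replicates from the high-copy ColE1/pUC-type origin and is selected with ampicillin through the β-lactamase gene (AmpR) driven by its native bla promoter. The annotation also picks up a fragment of the pBR322 basis-of-mobility region and a short remnant of lacI, both carried over from the pUC lineage rather than functional additions.

The defining change relative to pUC18 is a redesigned multiple cloning site. According to the record, the rest of the plasmid outside this site has been freed of Type IIS enzyme cleavage sites, so that digestion with such an enzyme cuts only within the cloning region and leaves the backbone intact. The name suggests that this member of the pIIS18 series is configured for SapI, although the record does not spell out which sites the new MCS contains; the feature table recognises only two short stretches of it as matching the original pUC18/19 polylinker. The MCS sits within the standard lac reporter arrangement: CAP binding site, lac promoter and lac operator upstream of the LacZα coding fragment. This supports α-complementation (blue/white) screening in a suitable host, with insertion expected to disrupt lacZα, and the record lists lacZ alpha as the selectable marker. No insert is present. The plasmid serves as a recipient for cloning and storing DNA parts that can later be released or assembled scarlessly using Type IIS enzymes, which cut outside their recognition sequences and leave user-defined overhangs.
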