Addgene plasmid #128599: pIIS18-SapI
Purpose: (Empty Backbone) Entry vector useful for golden gate or other seamless cloning technique based on Type IIS restriction enzymes
Depositing lab: Tohru Suzuki. Depositing organization: Gifu University. Publication: A New Escherichia coli Entry Vector Series (pIIS18) for Seamless Gene Cloning Using Type IIS Restriction Enzymes. Altaib H, Ozaki Y, Kozakai T, Badr Y, Nomura I, Suzuki T. Microbiol Resour Announc. 2019 Oct 10;8(41). pii: 8/41/e00323-19. doi: 10.1128/MRA.00323-19. PubMed 31601653.
Backbone
  Vector backbone: pUC18
  Backbone manufacturer: self-made
  Backbone size (bp): 2556
  Modifications to backbone: It carries a new multiple cloning site (MCS) , out side of the MCS is free from any Type IIS enzyme cleavage site
  Vector type: Unspecified
  Selectable markers: lacZ alpha
Growth in bacteria
  Bacterial resistance: Ampicillin, 100 μg/mL
  Growth temperature: 37°C
  Growth strain: DH5alpha
  Copy number: High Copy
Terms and licenses: Academic/Nonprofit Terms; Industry Terms: Not Available to Industry
How to cite: pIIS18-SapI was a gift from Tohru Suzuki (Addgene plasmid # 128599 ; http://n2t.net/addgene:128599 ; RRID:Addgene_128599)
